>Addgene plasmid #135362 | miniABEMax V82G wt | addgene full sequence | sequence record 267715 | Addgene NGS Result
GAGGTCGCTGAGTAGTGCGCGAGCAAAATTTAAGCTACAACAAGGCAAGGCTTGACCGACAATTGCATGA
AGAATCTGCTTAGGGTTAGGCGTTTTGCGCTGCTTCGCGATGTACGGGCCAGATATACGCGTTGACATTG
ATTATTGACTAGTTATTAATAGTAATCAATTACGGGGTCATTAGTTCATAGCCCATATATGGAGTTCCGC
GTTACATAACTTACGGTAAATGGCCCGCCTGGCTGACCGCCCAACGACCCCCGCCCATTGACGTCAATAA
TGACGTATGTTCCCATAGTAACGCCAATAGGGACTTTCCATTGACGTCAATGGGTGGAGTATTTACGGTA
AACTGCCCACTTGGCAGTACATCAAGTGTATCATATGCCAAGTACGCCCCCTATTGACGTCAATGACGGT
AAATGGCCCGCCTGGCATTATGCCCAGTACATGACCTTATGGGACTTTCCTACTTGGCAGTACATCTACG
TATTAGTCATCGCTATTACCATGGTGATGCGGTTTTGGCAGTACATCAATGGGCGTGGATAGCGGTTTGA
CTCACGGGGATTTCCAAGTCTCCACCCCATTGACGTCAATGGGAGTTTGTTTTGGCACCAAAATCAACGG
GACTTTCCAAAATGTCGTAACAACTCCGCCCCATTGACGCAAATGGGCGGTAGGCGTGTACGGTGGGAGG
TCTATATAAGCAGAGCTCTCTGGCTAACTAGAGAACCCACTGCTTACTGGCTTATCGAAATTAATACGAC
TCACTATAGGGAGACCCAAGCTGGCTAGCGTTTAAACTTAAGCTTGCCACCATGAAACGGACAGCCGACG
GAAGCGAGTTCGAGTCACCAAAGAAGAAGCGGAAAGTCTCTGAGGTGGAGTTTTCCCACGAGTACTGGAT
GAGACATGCCCTGACCCTGGCCAAGAGGGCACGCGATGAGAGGGAGGTGCCTGTGGGAGCCGTGCTGGTG
CTGAACAATAGAGTGATCGGCGAGGGCTGGAACAGAGCCATCGGCCTGCACGACCCAACAGCCCATGCCG
AAATTATGGCCCTGAGACAGGGCGGCCTGGTCATGCAGAACTACAGACTGATTGACGCCACCCTGTACGG
CACATTCGAGCCTTGCGTGATGTGCGCCGGCGCCATGATCCACTCTAGGATCGGCCGCGTGGTGTTTGGC
GTGAGGAACGCAAAAACCGGCGCCGCAGGCTCCCTGATGGACGTGCTGCACTACCCCGGCATGAATCACC
GCGTCGAAATTACCGAGGGAATCCTGGCAGATGAATGTGCCGCCCTGCTGTGCTATTTCTTTCGGATGCC
TAGACAGGTGTTCAATGCTCAGAAGAAGGCCCAGAGCTCCACCGACTCCGGAGGATCTAGCGGAGGCTCC
TCTGGCTCTGAGACACCTGGCACAAGCGAGAGCGCAACACCTGAAAGCAGCGGGGGCAGCAGCGGGGGGT
CAGATAAAAAGTATAGCATTGGTCTGGCGATTGGCACCAACAGCGTGGGCTGGGCCGTGATTACCGATGA
GTACAAAGTTCCGTCCAAGAAGTTCAAGGTGCTGGGTAACACCGACCGCCACAGCATCAAGAAAAACCTG
ATTGGTGCCCTGCTGTTTGATAGCGGTGAAACCGCCGAGGCTACCCGTCTGAAGCGCACCGCCCGTCGCC
GTTATACCCGTCGTAAAAACCGTATCTGCTACCTGCAAGAGATTTTCAGCAACGAAATGGCCAAAGTGGA
CGATAGCTTCTTTCACCGCCTGGAGGAGAGCTTCCTGGTGGAGGAAGACAAGAAACACGAGCGTCACCCG
ATCTTTGGCAACATTGTGGATGAGGTGGCTTATCACGAAAAGTACCCGACCATCTATCACCTGCGTAAGA
AACTGGTGGATAGCACCGACAAGGCCGATCTGCGCCTGATCTACCTGGCGCTGGCTCACATGATCAAGTT
CCGTGGTCACTTTCTGATCGAGGGCGACCTGAACCCGGATAACAGCGATGTGGACAAGCTGTTCATCCAG
CTGGTGCAGACCTATAACCAGCTGTTTGAGGAAAACCCGATTAACGCCAGCGGTGTGGACGCCAAGGCGA
TCCTGAGCGCGCGTCTGAGCAAAAGCCGCCGTCTGGAGAACCTGATCGCGCAGCTGCCGGGTGAAAAGAA
AAACGGTCTGTTTGGCAACCTGATTGCTCTGAGCCTGGGCCTGACCCCGAACTTCAAAAGCAACTTTGAC
CTGGCCGAGGATGCGAAGCTGCAACTGAGCAAGGATACCTACGACGATGACCTGGACAACCTGCTGGCGC
AGATCGGCGACCAGTATGCTGATCTGTTCCTGGCCGCGAAGAACCTGAGCGATGCGATCCTGCTGAGCGA
CATTCTGCGTGTGAACACCGAGATTACCAAGGCTCCGCTGAGCGCCAGCATGATCAAACGCTACGATGAA
CACCACCAGGACCTGACCCTGCTGAAAGCTCTGGTGCGTCAGCAGCTGCCGGAGAAGTATAAAGAAATCT
TCTTTGACCAGAGCAAGAACGGTTACGCCGGCTATATTGATGGCGGTGCGAGCCAGGAGGAGTTCTACAA
GTTTATCAAACCGATTCTGGAGAAAATGGACGGCACCGAGGAACTGCTGGTGAAGCTGAACCGTGAAGAT
CTGCTGCGTAAACAGCGCACCTTTGACAACGGTAGCATCCCGCACCAGATTCACCTGGGTGAGCTGCACG
CCATCCTGCGCCGTCAGGAAGATTTCTACCCGTTTCTGAAGGACAACCGTGAGAAGATCGAAAAAATTCT
GACCTTCCGCATTCCGTACTATGTGGGTCCGCTGGCTCGTGGCAACAGCCGCTTTGCCTGGATGACCCGC
AAGAGCGAGGAAACCATCACCCCGTGGAACTTCGAGGAAGTGGTGGACAAAGGCGCCAGCGCCCAGAGCT
TCATTGAGCGTATGACCAACTTTGATAAGAACCTGCCGAACGAAAAAGTGCTGCCGAAGCACAGCCTGCT
GTACGAGTATTTCACCGTGTATAACGAACTGACCAAGGTGAAATACGTGACCGAGGGTATGCGCAAGCCG
GCCTTCCTGAGCGGCGAACAGAAGAAAGCGATCGTGGACCTGCTGTTTAAAACCAACCGTAAGGTGACCG
TGAAGCAGCTGAAAGAGGATTACTTCAAGAAAATTGAATGCTTCGACAGCGTGGAGATCAGCGGTGTGGA
AGATCGTTTTAACGCGAGCCTGGGCACCTATCACGACCTGCTGAAAATCATTAAGGATAAAGACTTCCTG
GATAACGAGGAAAACGAGGACATCCTGGAAGATATTGTGCTGACCCTGACCCTGTTTGAGGACCGTGAAA
TGATCGAGGAACGCCTGAAGACCTACGCCCACCTGTTCGATGACAAAGTGATGAAACAGCTGAAGCGCCG
TCGCTATACCGGTTGGGGCCGTCTGAGCCGCAAACTGATCAACGGTATTCGCGATAAACAGAGCGGCAAG
ACCATCCTGGATTTTCTGAAGAGCGACGGTTTCGCGAACCGTAACTTTATGCAGCTGATTCACGATGACA
GCCTGACCTTCAAAGAGGACATCCAGAAGGCGCAGGTGAGCGGTCAGGGCGATAGCCTGCACGAACACAT
CGCTAACCTGGCCGGTAGCCCGGCCATCAAGAAGGGCATCCTGCAAACCGTGAAGGTGGTGGACGAGCTG
GTGAAAGTGATGGGTCGTCACAAGCCGGAAAACATCGTGATTGAGATGGCCCGCGAAAACCAGACCACCC
AGAAAGGCCAGAAGAACAGCCGTGAGCGCATGAAGCGTATCGAGGAAGGCATCAAGGAACTGGGCAGCCA
GATCCTGAAGGAGCACCCGGTGGAAAACACCCAGCTGCAAAACGAGAAACTGTATCTGTACTACCTGCAA
AACGGTCGTGACATGTACGTGGATCAGGAGCTGGACATTAACCGCCTGAGCGATTACGACGTGGATGCGA
TCGTGCCGCAGAGCTTCCTGAAGGATGACAGCATTGACAACAAAGTGCTGACCCGTAGCGATAAAAACCG
CGGCAAGAGCGACAACGTGCCGAGCGAGGAAGTGGTGAAGAAAATGAAAAACTACTGGCGTCAGCTGCTG
AACGCCAAACTGATCACCCAGCGTAAGTTTGACAACCTGACCAAAGCTGAGCGCGGCGGTCTGAGCGAAC
TGGATAAAGCCGGTTTCATTAAGCGTCAGCTGGTGGAAACCCGCCAGATCACCAAGCACGTGGCGCAGAT
TCTGGACAGCCGCATGAACACCAAGTACGACGAGAACGATAAACTGATCCGTGAAGTGAAAGTGATCACC
CTGAAGAGCAAACTGGTGAGCGATTTTCGTAAAGACTTCCAGTTTTACAAGGTGCGCGAGATCAACAACT
ATCACCACGCGCACGACGCTTACCTGAACGCCGTGGTGGGCACCGCCCTGATCAAGAAGTATCCGAAGCT
GGAGAGCGAGTTCGTGTACGGCGATTATAAAGTGTACGACGTGCGTAAAATGATCGCGAAGAGCGAGCAG
GAAATTGGCAAAGCGACCGCTAAGTATTTCTTTTACAGCAACATCATGAACTTCTTTAAGACCGAGATCA
CCCTGGCCAACGGTGAAATCCGTAAACGCCCGCTGATTGAAACCAACGGTGAAACCGGCGAAATCGTGTG
GGATAAGGGCCGTGACTTTGCGACCGTGCGCAAAGTGCTGTCCATGCCGCAGGTGAACATTGTGAAGAAA
ACCGAGGTGCAGACCGGCGGTTTCAGCAAGGAAAGCATTCTGCCGAAACGTAACAGCGACAAGCTGATCG
CCCGCAAGAAAGACTGGGACCCGAAGAAGTATGGCGGTTTCGATAGCCCAACCGTGGCCTACAGCGTGCT
GGTGGTGGCTAAAGTGGAGAAGGGTAAAAGCAAGAAACTGAAAAGCGTGAAGGAACTGCTGGGCATCACC
ATTATGGAGCGTAGCAGCTTCGAAAAGAACCCGATCGACTTTCTGGAGGCGAAAGGTTACAAGGAAGTGA
AGAAAGATCTGATCATCAAGCTGCCGAAGTATAGCCTGTTTGAGCTGGAAAATGGTCGTAAACGTATGCT
GGCCAGCGCCGGCGAGCTGCAAAAGGGCAACGAACTGGCGCTGCCGAGCAAATACGTGAACTTCCTGTAT
CTGGCCAGCCACTACGAGAAGCTGAAAGGTAGCCCGGAGGACAACGAACAGAAGCAGCTGTTTGTGGAGC
AGCACAAACACTACCTGGATGAGATCATTGAACAGATTAGCGAGTTCAGCAAGCGTGTGATCCTGGCTGA
TGCCAACCTGGACAAAGTGCTGAGCGCCTATAACAAACACCGTGACAAGCCGATCCGCGAGCAGGCGGAA
AACATCATTCACCTGTTCACCCTGACCAACCTGGGTGCGCCGGCTGCCTTCAAGTATTTTGATACCACCA
TTGACCGTAAACGCTACACCAGCACCAAGGAGGTGCTGGATGCTACCCTGATCCACCAGAGCATTACCGG
CCTGTACGAAACCCGTATCGATCTGAGCCAGCTGGGCGGTGACTCTGGTGGTTCTCCCAAGAAGAAGAGG
AAAGTCTCTGGTGGTTCTAAGCGTCCGGCGGCTACCAAGAAAGCCGGTCAGGCGAAGAAAAAGAAAGACT
ACAAAGATGACGATGACAAGGGTAGCGGCGCTACCAACTTCAGCCTGCTGAAGCAGGCGGGCGACGTGGA
GGAAAATCCGGGCCCGATGGCTAAACCGCTGAGCCAGGAGGAAAGCACCCTGATCGAGCGCGCGACCGCT
ACCATTAACAGCATCCCGATTAGCGAAGATTATAGCGTGGCCAGCGCCGCGCTGAGCAGCGATGGTCGTA
TCTTCACCGGCGTGAACGTGTATCACTTTACCGGTGGCCCGTGCGCCGAGCTGGTGGTGCTGGGCACCGC
CGCCGCCGCCGCCGCCGGCAACCTGACCTGCATCGTGGCGATTGGTAACGAAAATCGTGGCATCCTGAGC
CCGTGCGGCCGTTGCCGCCAGGTGCTGCTGGACCTGCATCCGGGCATCAAGGCGATTGTGAAGGATAGCG
ACGGCCAACCGACCGCTGTGGGTATTCGTGAACTGCTGCCATCCGGCTATGTTTGGGAAGGCTAAGGTAC
CGAGCTCGGATCCACTAGTCCAGTGTGGTGGAATTCTGCAGATATCCAGCACAGTGGCGGCCGCTCGAGT
CTAGAGGGCCCGTTTAAACCCGCTGATCAGCCTCGACTGTGCCTTCTAGTTGCCAGCCATCTGTTGTTTG
CCCCTCCCCCGTGCCTTCCTTGACCCTGGAAGGTGCCACTCCCACTGTCCTTTCCTAATAAAATGAGGAA
ATTGCATCGCATTGTCTGAGTAGGTGTCATTCTATTCTGGGGGGTGGGGTGGGGCAGGACAGCAAGGGGG
AGGATTGGGAAGACAATAGCAGGCATGCTGGGGATGCGGTGGGCTCTATGGCTTCTGAGGCGGAAAGAAC
CAGCTGGGGCTCTAGGGGGTATCCCC
[124 nt withheld, positions 6537-6660]
C
[91 nt withheld, positions 6662-6752]
A
[49 nt withheld, positions 6754-6802]
CCTTTGACGTTGGAGTCCACGTTCTTT
[37 nt withheld, positions 6830-6866]
ACCCTATCTCGGTCTATTCTTTTGATTTATAAGGGATTTTGCCGATTTCGGCCTATTGGTTAAAAAATGA
GCTGATTTAACAAAAATTTAACGCGAATTAATTCTGTGGAATGTGTGTCAGTTAGGGTGTGGAAAGTCCC
CAGGCTCCCCAGCAGGCAGAAGTATGCAAAGCATGCATCTCAATTAGTCAGCAACCAGGTGTGGAAAGTC
CCCAGGCTCCCCAGCAGGCAGAAGTATGCAAAGCATGCATCTCAATTAGTCAGCAACCATAGTCCCGCCC
CTAACTCCGCCCATCCCGCCCCTAACTCCGCCCAGTTCCGCCCATTCTCCGCCCCATGGCTGACTAATTT
TTTTTATTTATGCAGAGGCCGAGGCCGCCTCTGCCTCTGAGCTATTCCAGAAGTAGTGAGGAGGCTTTTT
TGGAGGCCTAGGCTTTTGCAAAAAGCTCCCGGGAGCTTGTATATCCATTTTCGGATCTGATCAAGAGACA
GGATGAGGATCGTTTCGCATGATTGAACAAGATGGATTGCACGCAGGTTCTCCGGCCGCTTGGGTGGAGA
GGCTATTCGGCTATGACTGGGCACAACAGACAATCGGCTGCTCTGATGCCGCCGTGTTCCGGCTGTCAGC
GCAGGGGCGCCCGGTTCTTTTTGTCAAGACCGACCTGTCCGGTGCCCTGAATGAACTGCAGGACGAGGCA
GCGCGGCTATCGTGGCTGGCCACGACGGGCGTTCCTTGCGCAGCTGTGCTCGACGTTGTCACTGAAGCGG
GAAGGGACTGGCTGCTATTGGGCGAAGTGCCGGGGCAGGATCTCCTGTCATCTCACCTTGCTCCTGCCGA
GAAAGTATCCATCATGGCTGATGCAATGCGGCGGCTGCATACGCTTGATCCGGCTACCTGCCCATTCGAC
CACCAAGCGAAACATCGCATCGAGCGAGCACGTACTCGGATGGAAGCCGGTCTTGTCGATCAGGATGATC
TGGACGAAGAGCATCAGGGGCTCGCGCCAGCCGAACTGTTCGCCAGGCTCAAGGCGCGCATGCCCGACGG
CGAGGATCTCGTCGTGACCCATGGCGATGCCTGCTTGCCGAATATCATGGTGGAAAATGGCCGCTTTTCT
GGATTCATCGACTGTGGCCGGCTGGGTGTGGCGGACCGCTATCAGGACATAGCGTTGGCTACCCGTGATA
TTGCTGAAGAGCTTGGCGGCGAATGGGCTGACCGCTTCCTCGTGCTTTACGGTATCGCCGCTCCCGATTC
GCAGCGCATCGCCTTCTATCGCCTTCTTGACGAGTTCTTCTGAGCGGGACTCTGGGGTTCGAAATGACCG
ACCAAGCGACGCCCAACCTGCCATCACGAGATTTCGATTCCACCGCCGCCTTCTATGAAAGGTTGGGCTT
CGGAATCGTTTTCCGGGACGCCGGCTGGATGATCCTCCAGCGCGGGGATCTCATGCTGGAGTTCTTCGCC
CACCCCAACTTGTTTATTGCAGCTTATAATGGTTACAAATAAAGCAATAGCATCACAAATTTCACAAATA
AAGCATTTTTTTCACTGCATTCTAGTTGTGGTTTGTCCAAACTCATCAATGTATCTTATCATGTCTGTAT
ACCGTCGACCTCTAGCTAGAGCTTGGCGTAATCATGGTCATAGCTGTTTCCTGTGTGAAATTGTTATCCG
CTCACAATTCCACACAACATACGAGCCGGAAGCATAAAGTGTAAAGCCTGGGGTGCCTAATGAGTGAGCT
AACTCACATTAATTGCGTTGCGCTCACTGCCCGCTTTCCAGTCGGGAAACCTGTCGTGCCAGCTGCATTA
ATGAATCGGCCAACGCGCGGGGAGAGGCGGTTTGCGTATTGGGCGCTCTTCCGCTTCCTCGCTCACTGAC
TCGCTGCGCTCGGTCGTTCGGCTGCGGCGAGCGGTATCAGCTCACTCAAAGGCGGTAATACGGTTATCCA
CAGAATCAGGGGATAACGCAGGAAAGAACATGTGAGCAAAAGGCCAGCAAAAGGCCAGGAACCGTAAAAA
GGCCGCGTTGCTGGCGTTTTTCCATAGGCTCCGCCCCCCTGACGAGCATCACAAAAATCGACGCTCAAGT
CAGAGGTGGCGAAACCCGACAGGACTATAAAGATACCAGGCGTTTCCCCCTGGAAGCTCCCTCGTGCGCT
CTCCTGTTCCGACCCTGCCGCTTACCGGATACCTGTCCGCCTTTCTCCCTTCGGGAAGCGTGGCGCTTTC
TCATAGCTCACGCTGTAGGTATCTCAGTTCGGTGTAGGTCGTTCGCTCCAAGCTGGGCTGTGTGCACGAA
CCCCCCGTTCAGCCCGACCGCTGCGCCTTATCCGGTAACTATCGTCTTGAGTCCAACCCGGTAAGACACG
ACTTATCGCCACTGGCAGCAGCCACTGGTAACAGGATTAGCAGAGCGAGGTATGTAGGCGGTGCTACAGA
GTTCTTGAAGTGGTGGCCTAACTACGGCTACACTAGAAGAACAGTATTTGGTATCTGCGCTCTGCTGAAG
CCAGTTACCTTCGGAAAAAGAGTTGGTAGCTCTTGATCCGGCAAACAAACCACCGCTGGTAGCGGTGGTT
TTTTTGTTTGCAAGCAGCAGATTACGCGCAGAAAAAAAGGATCTCAAGAAGATCCTTTGATCTTTTCTAC
GGGGTCTGACGCTCAGTGGAACGAAAACTCACGTTAAGGGATTTTGGTCATGAGATTATCAAAAAGGATC
TTCACCTAGATCCTTTTAAATTAAAAATGAAGTTTTAAATCAATCTAAAGTATATATGAGTAAACTTGGT
CTGACAGTTACCAATGCTTAATCAGTGAGGCACCTATCTCAGCGATCTGTCTATTTCGTTCATCCATAGT
TGCCTGACTCCCCGTCGTGTAGATAACTACGATACGGGAGGGCTTACCATCTGGCCCCAGTGCTGCAATG
ATACCGCGAGACCCACGCTCACCGGCTCCAGATTTATCAGCAATAAACCAGCCAGCCGGAAGGGCCGAGC
GCAGAAGTGGTCCTGCAACTTTATCCGCCTCCATCCAGTCTATTAATTGTTGCCGGGAAGCTAGAGTAAG
TAGTTCGCCAGTTAATAGTTTGCGCAACGTTGTTGCCATTGCTACAGGCATCGTGGTGTCACGCTCGTCG
TTTGGTATGGCTTCATTCAGCTCCGGTTCCCAACGATCAAGGCGAGTTACATGATCCCCCATGTTGTGCA
AAAAAGCGGTTAGCTCCTTCGGTCCTCCGATCGTTGTCAGAAGTAAGTTGGCCGCAGTGTTATCACTCAT
GGTTATGGCAGCACTGCATAATTCTCTTACTGTCATGCCATCCGTAAGATGCTTTTCTGTGACTGGTGAG
TACTCAACCAAGTCATTCTGAGAATAGTGTATGCGGCGACCGAGTTGCTCTTGCCCGGCGTCAATACGGG
ATAATACCGCGCCACATAGCAGAACTTTAAAAGTGCTCATCATTGGAAAACGTTCTTCGGGGCGAAAACT
CTCAAGGATCTTACCGCTGTTGAGATCCAGTTCGATGTAACCCACTCGTGCACCCAACTGATCTTCAGCA
TCTTTTACTTTCACCAGCGTTTCTGGGTGAGCAAAAACAGGAAGGCAAAATGCCGCAAAAAAGGGAATAA
GGGCGACACGGAAATGTTGAATACTCATACTCTTCCTTTTTCAATATTATTGAAGCATTTATCAGGGTTA
TTGTCTCATGAGCGGATACATATTTGAATGTATTTAGAAAAATAAACAAATAGGGGTTCCGCGCACATTT
CCCCGAAAAGTGCCACCTGACGTCGACGGATCGGGAGATCTCCCGATCCCCTATGGTGCACTCTCAGTAC
AATCTGCTCTGATGCCGCATAGTTAAGCCAGTATCTGCTCCCTGCTTGTGTGTTG
Features (pLannotate 1.2.2; 24 found; start..end, strand, type, name):
    134..513     +  enhancer       CMV enhancer: human cytomegalovirus immediate early enhancer
    514..717     +  promoter       CMV promoter: human cytomegalovirus (CMV) immediate early promoter
    713..746     +  LTR            5' LTR (truncated) (fragment): truncated 5' long terminal repeat (LTR) from HIV-1
    762..780     +  promoter       T7 promoter: promoter for bacteriophage T7 RNA polymerase
    879..1373    +  CDS            tadA: TADA_ECOLI - Also known as yfhC. Experimental evidence at protein level: Swiss-Prot protein existence level 1. Catalyzes the deamination of adenosine to inosine at the wobble position 34 of tRNA(Arg2). Essential for cell viability. From Escherichia coli (strain K12).
   1473..5573    +  CDS            cas9: CAS9_STRP1 - Also known as csn1 From Streptococcus pyogenes serotype M1.
   5667..5690    +  CDS            3xFLAG (fragment): three tandem FLAG® epitope tags, followed by an enterokinase cleavage site
   5733..5755    +  CDS            T2A (fragment): 2A peptide from Thosea asigna virus capsid protein Eukaryotic ribosomes fail to insert a peptide bond between the Gly and Pro residues, yielding separate polypeptides.
   5766..6152    +  CDS            bsd: BSD_ASPTE - Experimental evidence at protein level: Swiss-Prot protein existence level 1. Catalyzes the deamination of the cytosine moiety of the antibiotics blasticidin S, cytomycin and acetylblasticidin S. From Aspergillus terreus.
   6267..6491    +  polyA_signal   bGH poly(A) signal: bovine growth hormone polyadenylation signal
   6495..6516    +  promoter       SV40 promoter (fragment): SV40 enhancer and early promoter
   6537..6965    +  rep_origin     f1 ori (sequence partly withheld): f1 bacteriophage origin of replication; arrow indicates direction of (+) strand synthesis
   6979..7308    +  promoter       SV40 promoter: SV40 enhancer and early promoter
   7375..8166    +  CDS            neo: KKA2_KLEPN - Also known as kan, nptII. Experimental evidence at protein level: Swiss-Prot protein existence level 1. Resistance to kanamycin, neomycin, paromomycin, ribostamycin, butirosin and gentamicin B. From Klebsiella pneumoniae.
   8190..8348    +  CDS            ble (fragment): BLE_KLEPN - Experimental evidence at protein level: Swiss-Prot protein existence level 1. Binding protein with a strong affinity to the bleomycin family of antibiotics. Binds to CL990; an antimitotic-antibiotic compound. From Klebsiella pneumoniae.
   8343..8464    +  polyA_signal   SV40 poly(A) signal: SV40 polyadenylation signal
   8535..8557    -  protein_bind   lac operator (fragment): The lac repressor binds to the lac operator to inhibit transcription in E. coli. This inhibition can be relieved by adding lactose or isopropyl-β-D-thiogalactopyranoside (IPTG). lac repressor encoded by lacI
   8561..8591    -  promoter       lac promoter: promoter for the E. coli lac operon
   8606..8627    -  protein_bind   CAP binding site: CAP binding activates transcription in the presence of cAMP. E. coli catabolite activator protein
   8640..8732    -  CDS            lacI (fragment): lac repressor; lacI; The lac repressor binds to the lac operator to inhibit transcription in E. coli. This inhibition can be relieved by adding lactose or isopropyl-β-D-thiogalactopyranoside (IPTG).
   8915..9503    -  rep_origin     ori: high-copy-number ColE1/pMB1/pBR322/pUC origin of replication
   9674..10534   -  CDS            AmpR: β-lactamase; bla; confers resistance to ampicillin, carbenicillin, and related antibiotics
  10535..10639   -  promoter       AmpR promoter: bla
  10698..10750   -  misc_feature   bom (fragment): basis of mobility region from pBR322
