[The description below was written by a language model from this plasmid's Addgene catalogue record and pLannotate feature annotations shown in this document.]
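Description:
miniABEMax V82G wt is a mammalian expression plasmid built on the pcDNA3.1(+) backbone that encodes an adenine base editor: a Streptococcus pyogenes Cas9 nickase (nSpyCas9) carrying the miniABEmax deaminase at its N-terminus. It is maintained in E. coli through a high-copy ColE1/pUC-type origin and an ampicillin resistance gene (β-lactamase with its own promoter). An f1 origin from the parental vector is also present.

The editor is transcribed from the CMV immediate early enhancer and promoter, with a T7 promoter lying just upstream of the coding region. The annotated open reading frame begins with a single E. coli TadA-derived adenosine deaminase domain, consistent with the "mini" architecture, and the record lists a V82G substitution, which by the name belongs to this deaminase. This domain is followed by the Cas9 coding sequence, a short match to a FLAG-type epitope, a T2A peptide fragment and the blasticidin S deaminase gene, ending at the bGH polyadenylation signal. The 2A element lets the editor and the blasticidin resistance protein be produced as separate polypeptides from one transcript, so blasticidin selection enriches for cells expressing the editor. The feature table also shows the backbone's SV40 promoter–neomycin phosphotransferase cassette with an SV40 poly(A) signal, although the catalogue lists only blasticidin as the selectable marker. No guide RNA cassette is annotated, so a guide would need to be supplied separately.

The plasmid comes from work on engineering adenine base editors with reduced RNA off-target activity and improved on-target DNA editing. It provides a deaminase-mutant SpCas9 editor for A-to-G editing experiments in mammalian cells.
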