Addgene plasmid #135362: miniABEMax V82G wt
Purpose: Expression of nSpyCas9 with N-terminal miniABEMax (V82G)
Depositing lab: Alex Hewitt. Depositing organization: University of Tasmania. Publication: Engineering domain-inlaid SaCas9 adenine base editors with reduced RNA off-targets and increased on-target DNA editing. Nguyen Tran MT, Mohd Khalid MKN, Wang Q, Walker JKR, Lidgerwood GE, Dilworth KL, Lisowski L, Pebay A, Hewitt AW. Nat Commun. 2020 Sep 25;11(1):4871. doi: 10.1038/s41467-020-18715-y. PubMed 32978399.
Backbone
  Vector backbone: pcDNA3.1(+)
  Vector type: Mammalian Expression, CRISPR
  Selectable markers: Blasticidin
Growth in bacteria
  Bacterial resistance: Ampicillin, 100 μg/mL
  Growth temperature: 30°C
  Growth strain: NEB Stable
  Copy number: High Copy
Gene/Insert
  Gene/Insert name: miniABEMax nSpyCas9
  Species: Synthetic
  Mutation: (V82G)
  Cloning method: Restriction Enzyme; 5′ cloning site Unknown (unknown if destroyed)
Terms and licenses: Academic/Nonprofit Terms; Industry Terms: Not Available to Industry
How to cite: miniABEMax V82G wt was a gift from Alex Hewitt (Addgene plasmid # 135362 ; http://n2t.net/addgene:135362 ; RRID:Addgene_135362)
