>Addgene plasmid #135362 | miniABEMax V82G wt | depositor partial sequence | sequence record 261038 | insert: WT spyCas9 with N terminus miniABEMax (V82G)
AAGCTTGCCACCATGAAACGGACAGCCGACGGAAGCGAGTTCGAGTCACCAAAGAAGAAGCGGAAAGTCT
CTGAGGTGGAGTTTTCCCACGAGTACTGGATGAGACATGCCCTGACCCTGGCCAAGAGGGCACGCGATGA
GAGGGAGGTGCCTGTGGGAGCCGTGCTGGTGCTGAACAATAGAGTGATCGGCGAGGGCTGGAACAGAGCC
ATCGGCCTGCACGACCCAACAGCCCATGCCGAAATTATGGCCCTGAGACAGGGCGGCCTGGTCATGCAGA
ACTACAGACTGATTGACGCCACCCTGTACGGCACATTCGAGCCTTGCGTGATGTGCGCCGGCGCCATGAT
CCACTCTAGGATCGGCCGCGTGGTGTTTGGCGTGAGGAACGCAAAAACCGGCGCCGCAGGCTCCCTGATG
GACGTGCTGCACTACCCCGGCATGAATCACCGCGTCGAAATTACCGAGGGAATCCTGGCAGATGAATGTG
CCGCCCTGCTGTGCTATTTCTTTCGGATGCCTAGACAGGTGTTCAATGCTCAGAAGAAGGCCCAGAGCTC
CACCGACTCCGGAGGATCTAGCGGAGGCTCCTCTGGCTCTGAGACACCTGGCACAAGCGAGAGCGCAACA
CCTGAAAGCAGCGGGGGCAGCAGCGGGGGGTCAGATAAAAAGTATAGCATTGGTCTGGCGATTGGCACCA
ACAGCGTGGGCTGGGCCGTGATTACCGATGAGTACAAAGTTCCGTCCAAGAAGTTCAAGGTGCTGGGTAA
CACCGACCGCCACAGCATCAAGAAAAACCTGATTGGTGCCCTGCTGTTTGATAGCGGTGAAACCGCCGAG
GCTACCCGTCTGAAGCGCACCGCCCGTCGCCGTTATACCCGTCGTAAAAACCGTATCTGCTACCTGCAAG
AGATTTTCAGCAACGAAATGGCCAAAGTGGACGATAGCTTCTTTCACCGCCTGGAGGAGAGCTTCCTGGT
GGAGGAAGACAAGAAACACGAGCGTCACCCGATCTTTGGCAACATTGTGGATGAGGTGGCTTATCACGAA
AAGTACCCGACCATCTATCACCTGCGTAAGAAACTGGTGGATAGCACCGACAAGGCCGATCTGCGCCTGA
TCTACCTGGCGCTGGCTCACATGATCAAGTTCCGTGGTCACTTTCTGATCGAGGGCGACCTGAACCCGGA
TAACAGCGATGTGGACAAGCTGTTCATCCAGCTGGTGCAGACCTATAACCAGCTGTTTGAGGAAAACCCG
ATTAACGCCAGCGGTGTGGACGCCAAGGCGATCCTGAGCGCGCGTCTGAGCAAAAGCCGCCGTCTGGAGA
ACCTGATCGCGCAGCTGCCGGGTGAAAAGAAAAACGGTCTGTTTGGCAACCTGATTGCTCTGAGCCTGGG
CCTGACCCCGAACTTCAAAAGCAACTTTGACCTGGCCGAGGATGCGAAGCTGCAACTGAGCAAGGATACC
TACGACGATGACCTGGACAACCTGCTGGCGCAGATCGGCGACCAGTATGCTGATCTGTTCCTGGCCGCGA
AGAACCTGAGCGATGCGATCCTGCTGAGCGACATTCTGCGTGTGAACACCGAGATTACCAAGGCTCCGCT
GAGCGCCAGCATGATCAAACGCTACGATGAACACCACCAGGACCTGACCCTGCTGAAAGCTCTGGTGCGT
CAGCAGCTGCCGGAGAAGTATAAAGAAATCTTCTTTGACCAGAGCAAGAACGGTTACGCCGGCTATATTG
ATGGCGGTGCGAGCCAGGAGGAGTTCTACAAGTTTATCAAACCGATTCTGGAGAAAATGGACGGCACCGA
GGAACTGCTGGTGAAGCTGAACCGTGAAGATCTGCTGCGTAAACAGCGCACCTTTGACAACGGTAGCATC
CCGCACCAGATTCACCTGGGTGAGCTGCACGCCATCCTGCGCCGTCAGGAAGATTTCTACCCGTTTCTGA
AGGACAACCGTGAGAAGATCGAAAAAATTCTGACCTTCCGCATTCCGTACTATGTGGGTCCGCTGGCTCG
TGGCAACAGCCGCTTTGCCTGGATGACCCGCAAGAGCGAGGAAACCATCACCCCGTGGAACTTCGAGGAA
GTGGTGGACAAAGGCGCCAGCGCCCAGAGCTTCATTGAGCGTATGACCAACTTTGATAAGAACCTGCCGA
ACGAAAAAGTGCTGCCGAAGCACAGCCTGCTGTACGAGTATTTCACCGTGTATAACGAACTGACCAAGGT
GAAATACGTGACCGAGGGTATGCGCAAGCCGGCCTTCCTGAGCGGCGAACAGAAGAAAGCGATCGTGGAC
CTGCTGTTTAAAACCAACCGTAAGGTGACCGTGAAGCAGCTGAAAGAGGATTACTTCAAGAAAATTGAAT
GCTTCGACAGCGTGGAGATCAGCGGTGTGGAAGATCGTTTTAACGCGAGCCTGGGCACCTATCACGACCT
GCTGAAAATCATTAAGGATAAAGACTTCCTGGATAACGAGGAAAACGAGGACATCCTGGAAGATATTGTG
CTGACCCTGACCCTGTTTGAGGACCGTGAAATGATCGAGGAACGCCTGAAGACCTACGCCCACCTGTTCG
ATGACAAAGTGATGAAACAGCTGAAGCGCCGTCGCTATACCGGTTGGGGCCGTCTGAGCCGCAAACTGAT
CAACGGTATTCGCGATAAACAGAGCGGCAAGACCATCCTGGATTTTCTGAAGAGCGACGGTTTCGCGAAC
CGTAACTTTATGCAGCTGATTCACGATGACAGCCTGACCTTCAAAGAGGACATCCAGAAGGCGCAGGTGA
GCGGTCAGGGCGATAGCCTGCACGAACACATCGCTAACCTGGCCGGTAGCCCGGCCATCAAGAAGGGCAT
CCTGCAAACCGTGAAGGTGGTGGACGAGCTGGTGAAAGTGATGGGTCGTCACAAGCCGGAAAACATCGTG
ATTGAGATGGCCCGCGAAAACCAGACCACCCAGAAAGGCCAGAAGAACAGCCGTGAGCGCATGAAGCGTA
TCGAGGAAGGCATCAAGGAACTGGGCAGCCAGATCCTGAAGGAGCACCCGGTGGAAAACACCCAGCTGCA
AAACGAGAAACTGTATCTGTACTACCTGCAAAACGGTCGTGACATGTACGTGGATCAGGAGCTGGACATT
AACCGCCTGAGCGATTACGACGTGGATGCGATCGTGCCGCAGAGCTTCCTGAAGGATGACAGCATTGACA
ACAAAGTGCTGACCCGTAGCGATAAAAACCGCGGCAAGAGCGACAACGTGCCGAGCGAGGAAGTGGTGAA
GAAAATGAAAAACTACTGGCGTCAGCTGCTGAACGCCAAACTGATCACCCAGCGTAAGTTTGACAACCTG
ACCAAAGCTGAGCGCGGCGGTCTGAGCGAACTGGATAAAGCCGGTTTCATTAAGCGTCAGCTGGTGGAAA
CCCGCCAGATCACCAAGCACGTGGCGCAGATTCTGGACAGCCGCATGAACACCAAGTACGACGAGAACGA
TAAACTGATCCGTGAAGTGAAAGTGATCACCCTGAAGAGCAAACTGGTGAGCGATTTTCGTAAAGACTTC
CAGTTTTACAAGGTGCGCGAGATCAACAACTATCACCACGCGCACGACGCTTACCTGAACGCCGTGGTGG
GCACCGCCCTGATCAAGAAGTATCCGAAGCTGGAGAGCGAGTTCGTGTACGGCGATTATAAAGTGTACGA
CGTGCGTAAAATGATCGCGAAGAGCGAGCAGGAAATTGGCAAAGCGACCGCTAAGTATTTCTTTTACAGC
AACATCATGAACTTCTTTAAGACCGAGATCACCCTGGCCAACGGTGAAATCCGTAAACGCCCGCTGATTG
AAACCAACGGTGAAACCGGCGAAATCGTGTGGGATAAGGGCCGTGACTTTGCGACCGTGCGCAAAGTGCT
GTCCATGCCGCAGGTGAACATTGTGAAGAAAACCGAGGTGCAGACCGGCGGTTTCAGCAAGGAAAGCATT
CTGCCGAAACGTAACAGCGACAAGCTGATCGCCCGCAAGAAAGACTGGGACCCGAAGAAGTATGGCGGTT
TCGATAGCCCAACCGTGGCCTACAGCGTGCTGGTGGTGGCTAAAGTGGAGAAGGGTAAAAGCAAGAAACT
GAAAAGCGTGAAGGAACTGCTGGGCATCACCATTATGGAGCGTAGCAGCTTCGAAAAGAACCCGATCGAC
TTTCTGGAGGCGAAAGGTTACAAGGAAGTGAAGAAAGATCTGATCATCAAGCTGCCGAAGTATAGCCTGT
TTGAGCTGGAAAATGGTCGTAAACGTATGCTGGCCAGCGCCGGCGAGCTGCAAAAGGGCAACGAACTGGC
GCTGCCGAGCAAATACGTGAACTTCCTGTATCTGGCCAGCCACTACGAGAAGCTGAAAGGTAGCCCGGAG
GACAACGAACAGAAGCAGCTGTTTGTGGAGCAGCACAAACACTACCTGGATGAGATCATTGAACAGATTA
GCGAGTTCAGCAAGCGTGTGATCCTGGCTGATGCCAACCTGGACAAAGTGCTGAGCGCCTATAACAAACA
CCGTGACAAGCCGATCCGCGAGCAGGCGGAAAACATCATTCACCTGTTCACCCTGACCAACCTGGGTGCG
CCGGCTGCCTTCAAGTATTTTGATACCACCATTGACCGTAAACGCTACACCAGCACCAAGGAGGTGCTGG
ATGCTACCCTGATCCACCAGAGCATTACCGGCCTGTACGAAACCCGTATCGATCTGAGCCAGCTGGGCGG
TGACTCTGGTGGTTCTCCCAAGAAGAAGAGGAAAGTCTCTGGTGGTTCTAAGCGTCCGGCGGCTACCAAG
AAAGCCGGTCAGGCGAAGAAAAAGAAAGACTACAAAGATGACGATGACAAGGGTAGCGGCGCTACCAACT
TCAGCCTGCTGAAGCAGGCGGGCGACGTGGAGGAAAATCCGGGCCCGATGGCTAAACCGCTGAGCCAGGA
GGAAAGCACCCTGATCGAGCGCGCGACCGCTACCATTAACAGCATCCCGATTAGCGAAGATTATAGCGTG
GCCAGCGCCGCGCTGAGCAGCGATGGTCGTATCTTCACCGGCGTGAACGTGTATCACTTTACCGGTGGCC
CGTGCGCCGAGCTGGTGGTGCTGGGCACCGCCGCCGCCGCCGCCGCCGGCAACCTGACCTGCATCGTGGC
GATTGGTAACGAAAATCGTGGCATCCTGAGCCCGTGCGGCCGTTGCCGCCAGGTGCTGCTGGACCTGCAT
CCGGGCATCAAGGCGATTGTGAAGGATAGCGACGGCCAACCGACCGCTGTGGGTATTCGTGAACTGCTGC
CATCCGGCTATGTTTGGGAAGGCTAAGGTACC
